>Addgene plasmid #168200 | pCS2-zfKitlgb | addgene full sequence | sequence record 340745 | Addgene NGS Result
CGCCATTCTGCCTGGGGACGTCGGAGCAAGCTTGATTTAGGTGACACTATAGAATACAAGCTACTTGTTC
TTTTTGCAGGATCCGGAGACACGGCTGATTTGTTTTTAATATTCCCATGTTCCACATGAGGGAGGTTAAG
ATTGGAGAAAGCATTTGTGTATTAGTGTTGCTTTTTTCGGGGCTTGTGACCTGCTCAGGTGTTTTTGGGA
GCCCTTTAACGGATGATGTGGCCACGTTAGATACCCTGAGTGAGAATATTCCCAGTGACTACAGAATACC
CATCAAGTTCATCACAAAGGATGTGGGTGGAGCTTGCTGGCTGCATTTGAACCTGTATCCAGTCGAGAGC
AGTTTAAAAAAATTGGCCATCAAGTTTGGCAACCAGTCCACCAATAAGGCCAACATCACCATTTTCATAA
CAATGCTGCAGGATTTTCGTTTCACTCTGAACAGTGACGACCTGGAGGACAGAATGCAAGCCTTCAAGTG
CCACTACAGACGGGAAAAGTGGCCGACTAGGCGCTTCTTTAGCTATGTTAAATCCGTTCTTACAGTGGCC
GGCTCCACATATGGGGATATTCCTCCATGCACACCTCCTCCTTGCCAGACCCTCGCAGCTCCTCCTTTCA
CGCCAGGTCAAAGCAGACAGCAGAATGGCATGAACTCTGCGGTTCATGGGCTCCTGGCGCTGCTCATCAT
CCCCAGTGTGGCTATTCTAGTTCTCACTATCCAAATGGCATTAGGAAGAAGAGGTCGTTGTGGAGCAAGA
ATGCGTGAAGTTGAGCCTCACGACAGAGCTGAAGAAAACAGAGATGAGCTCCACAGCGGAGCTGCACAGG
AGGACCCGGCTTCCACCTCCGCCAGTGAACAAGACAGGGCGTGGCTGGATTCTTTAGGGTGTGCAGACAC
AGAGGTCTAATAAAAAAAAAAAAAGCAAAAGGAAAGTCGACGGAAACGCCAGTATGCTCCGGAGTTATGA
AGGGAATATCCAGAACGGGATGGATCCCATCGATTCGAATTCAAGGCCTCTCGAGCCTCTAGAAGCCCTA
TAGTGAGTCGTATTACGTAGATCCAGACATGATAAGATACATTGATGAGTTTGGACAAACCACAACTAGA
ATGCAGTGAAAAAAATGCTTTATTTGTGAAATTTGTGATGCTATTGCTTTATTTGTAACCATTATAAGCT
GCAATAAACAAGTTAACAACAACAATTGCATTCATTTTATGTTTCAGGTTCAGGGGGAGGTGTGGGAGGT
TTTTTAATTCGCGGCCGCGGCGCCAATGCATTGGGCCCGGTACCCAGCTTTTGTTCCCTTTAGTGAGGGT
TAATTGCGCGCTTGGCGTAATCATGGTCATAGCTGTTTCCTGTGTGAAATTGTTATCCGCTCACAATTCC
ACACAACATACGAGCCGGGAGCATAAAGTGTAAAGCCTGGGGTGCCTAATGAGTGAGCTAACTCACATTA
ATTGCGTTGCGCTCACTGCCCGCTTTCCAGTCGGGAAACCTGTCGTGCCAGCTGCATTAATGAATCGGCC
AACGCGCGGGGAGAGGCGGTTTGCGTATTGGGCGCTCTTCCGCTTCCTCGCTCACTGACTCGCTGCGCTC
GGTCGTTCGGCTGCGGCGAGCGGTATCAGCTCACTCAAAGGCGGTAATACGGTTATCCACAGAATCAGGG
GATAACGCAGGAAAGAACATGTGAGCAAAAGGCCAGCAAAAGGCCAGGAACCGTAAAAAGGCCGCGTTGC
TGGCGTTTTTCCATAGGCTCCGCCCCCCTGACGAGCATCACAAAAATCGACGCTCAAGTCAGAGGTGGCG
AAACCCGACAGGACTATAAAGATACCAGGCGTTTCCCCCTGGAAGCTCCCTCGTGCGCTCTCCTGTTCCG
ACCCTGCCGCTTACCGGATACCTGTCCGCCTTTCTCCCTTCGGGAAGCGTGGCGCTTTCTCATAGCTCAC
GCTGTAGGTATCTCAGTTCGGTGTAGGTCGTTCGCTCCAAGCTGGGCTGTGTGCACGAACCCCCCGTTCA
GCCCGACCGCTGCGCCTTATCCGGTAACTATCGTCTTGAGTCCAACCCGGTAAGACACGACTTATCGCCA
CTGGCAGCAGCCACTGGTAACAGGATTAGCAGAGCGAGGTATGTAGGCGGTGCTACAGAGTTCTTGAAGT
GGTGGCCTAACTACGGCTACACTAGAAGAACAGTATTTGGTATCTGCGCTCTGCTGAAGCCAGTTACCTT
CGGAAAAAGAGTTGGTAGCTCTTGATCCGGCAAACAAACCACCGCTGGTAGCGGTGGTTTTTTTGTTTGC
AAGCAGCAGATTACGCGCAGAAAAAAAGGATCTCAAGAAGATCCTTTGATCTTTTCTACGGGGTCTGACG
CTCAGTGGAACGAAAACTCACGTTAAGGGATTTTGGTCATGAGATTATCAAAAAGGATCTTCACCTAGAT
CCTTTTAAATTAAAAATGAAGTTTTAAATCAATCTAAAGTATATATGAGTAAACTTGGTCTGACAGTTAC
CAATGCTTAATCAGTGAGGCACCTATCTCAGCGATCTGTCTATTTCGTTCATCCATAGTTGCCTGACTCC
CCGTCGTGTAGATAACTACGATACGGGAGGGCTTACCATCTGGCCCCAGTGCTGCAATGATACCGCGAGA
CCCACGCTCACCGGCTCCAGATTTATCAGCAATAAACCAGCCAGCCGGAAGGGCCGAGCGCAGAAGTGGT
CCTGCAACTTTATCCGCCTCCATCCAGTCTATTAATTGTTGCCGGGAAGCTAGAGTAAGTAGTTCGCCAG
TTAATAGTTTGCGCAACGTTGTTGCCATTGCTACAGGCATCGTGGTGTCACGCTCGTCGTTTGGTATGGC
TTCATTCAGCTCCGGTTCCCAACGATCAAGGCGAGTTACATGATCCCCCATGTTGTGCAAAAAAGCGGTT
AGCTCCTTCGGTCCTCCGATCGTTGTCAGAAGTAAGTTGGCCGCAGTGTTATCACTCATGGTTATGGCAG
CACTGCATAATTCTCTTACTGTCATGCCATCCGTAAGATGCTTTTCTGTGACTGGTGAGTACTCAACCAA
GTCATTCTGAGAATAGTGTATGCGGCGACCGAGTTGCTCTTGCCCGGCGTCAATACGGGATAATACCGCG
CCACATAGCAGAACTTTAAAAGTGCTCATCATTGGAAAACGTTCTTCGGGGCGAAAACTCTCAAGGATCT
TACCGCTGTTGAGATCCAGTTCGATGTAACCCACTCGTGCACCCAACTGATCTTCAGCATCTTTTACTTT
CACCAGCGTTTCTGGGTGAGCAAAAACAGGAAGGCAAAATGCCGCAAAAAAGGGAATAAGGGCGACACGG
AAATGTTGAATACTCATACTCTTCCTTTTTCAATATTATTGAAGCATTTATCAGGGTTATTGTCTCATGA
GCGGATACATATTTGAATGTATTTAGAAAAATAAACAAATAGGGGTTCCGCGCACATTTCCCCGAAAAGT
GCCACCTAAATTGTAAGCGTTAATATTTTGTTAAAATTCGCGTTAAATTTTTGTTAAATCAGCTCATTTT
TTAACCAATAGGCCGAAATCGGCAAAATCCCTTATAAATCAAAAGAATAGACCGAGATAGGGT
[37 nt withheld, positions 3634-3670]
AAAGAACGTGGACTCCAACGTCAAAGG
[49 nt withheld, positions 3698-3746]
T
[91 nt withheld, positions 3748-3838]
G
[124 nt withheld, positions 3840-3963]
CCCATTCGCCATTCAGGCTGCGCAACTGTTGGGAAGGGCGATCGGTGCGGGCCTCTTCGCTATTACGCCA
GTCGACCGCCAATTCAATATGGCGTATATGGACTCATGCCAATTCAATATGGTGGATCTGGACCTGTGCC
AATTCAATATGGCGTATATGGACTCGTGCCAATTCAATATGGTGGATCTGGACCCCAGCCAATTCAATAT
GGCGGACTTGGCACCATGCCAATTCAATATGGCGGACCTGGCACTGTGCCAACTGGGGAGGGGTCTACTT
GGCACGGTGCCAAGTTTGAGGAGGGGTCTTGGCCCTGTGCCAAGTCCGCCATATTGAATTGGCATGGTGC
CAATAATGGCGGCCATATTGGCTATATGCCAGGATCAATATATAGGCAATATCCAATATGGCCCTATGCC
AATATGGCTATTGGCCAGGTTCAATACTATGTATTGGCCCTATGCCATATAGTATTCCATATATGGGTTT
TCCTATTGACGTAGATAGCCCCTCCCAATGGGCGGTCCCATATACCATATATGGGGCTTCCTAATACCGC
CCATAGCCACTCCCCCATTGACGTCAATGGTCTCTATATATGGTCTTTCCTATTGACGTCATATGGGCGG
TCCTATTGACGTATATGGCGCCTCCCCCATTGACGTCAATTACGGTAAATGGCCCGCCTGGCTCAATGCC
CATTGACGTCAATAGGACCACCCACCATTGACGTCAATGGGATGGCTCATTGCCCATTCATATCCGTTCT
CACGCCCCCTATTGACGTCAATGACGGTAAATGGCCCACTTGGCAGTACATCAATATCTATTAATAGTAA
CTTGGCAAGTACATTACTATTGGAAGTACGCCAGGGTACATTGGCAGTACTCCCATTGACGTCAATGGCG
GTAAATGGCCCGCGATGGCTGCCAAGTACATCCCCATTGACGTCAATGGGGAGGGGCAATGACGCAAATG
GGCGTTCCATTGACGTAAATGGGCGGTAGGCGTGCCTAATGGGAGGTCTATATAAGCAATGCTCGTTTAG
GGAAC
Features (pLannotate 1.2.2; 14 found; start..end, strand, type, name):
     35..53      +  promoter       SP6 promoter: promoter for bacteriophage SP6 RNA polymerase
   1047..1065    -  promoter       T7 promoter: promoter for bacteriophage T7 RNA polymerase
   1070..1204    -  polyA_signal   SV40 poly(A) signal: SV40 polyadenylation signal
   1317..1335    -  promoter       T3 promoter: promoter for bacteriophage T3 RNA polymerase
   1380..1396    -  protein_bind   lac operator: The lac repressor binds to the lac operator to inhibit transcription in E. coli. This inhibition can be relieved by adding lactose or isopropyl-β-D-thiogalactopyranoside (IPTG). lac repressor encoded by lacI
   1404..1434    -  promoter       lac promoter: promoter for the E. coli lac operon
   1449..1470    -  protein_bind   CAP binding site: CAP binding activates transcription in the presence of cAMP. E. coli catabolite activator protein
   1483..1575    -  CDS            lacI (fragment): lac repressor; lacI; The lac repressor binds to the lac operator to inhibit transcription in E. coli. This inhibition can be relieved by adding lactose or isopropyl-β-D-thiogalactopyranoside (IPTG).
   1758..2346    -  rep_origin     ori: high-copy-number ColE1/pMB1/pBR322/pUC origin of replication
   2517..3377    -  CDS            AmpR: β-lactamase; bla; confers resistance to ampicillin, carbenicillin, and related antibiotics
   3378..3482    -  promoter       AmpR promoter: bla
   3535..3963    -  rep_origin     f1 ori (sequence partly withheld): f1 bacteriophage origin of replication; arrow indicates direction of (+) strand synthesis
   3968..4034    -  CDS            lacZα (fragment): LacZα fragment of β-galactosidase; lacZ fragment
   4041..5018    +  promoter       CMV IE94 promoter: enhancer/promoter region of simian cytomegalovirus major immediate early transcription unit IE94
