[The description below was written by a language model from this plasmid's Addgene catalogue record and pLannotate feature annotations shown in this document.]
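Description:
pCS2-zfKitlgb is a vertebrate expression and in vitro transcription plasmid built on the pCS2+ backbone, carrying the zebrafish (Danio rerio) kitlgb coding sequence, which encodes Kit ligand b (also called stem cell factor b). The roughly 0.8 kb insert was cloned by restriction into a single BamHI site that is retained on both sides. The construct totals about 5 kb. It is propagated in E. coli as a high-copy plasmid through a ColE1/pUC-type origin and selected with ampicillin via the β-lactamase gene. An f1 origin and remnants of lac sequences (lac promoter/operator, lacZα and lacI fragments) are also present as backbone carry-over.

The feature table does not annotate the insert itself, but its position can be inferred from the gap between the SP6 promoter and the reverse-oriented T7 promoter. Upstream lies the simian cytomegalovirus IE94 enhancer/promoter, which drives strong expression in mammalian cells and in zebrafish, Xenopus or chicken embryos, and the downstream SV40 polyadenylation signal terminates and stabilises the transcript. The SP6 promoter, placed between the CMV promoter and the insert, allows sense mRNA to be synthesised in vitro. That RNA includes the SV40 poly(A) region if the template is linearised beyond it. The opposing T7 and T3 promoters could provide antisense transcripts.

The coding sequence carries three substitutions relative to the reference, I85V, V222I and D233N. The depositor describes these as common polymorphisms that do not affect function. The stated purpose is expression of zebrafish Kitlgb and mRNA synthesis, and the associated study concerns Kit ligands cooperating with erythropoietin in erythroid cell expansion.
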