Addgene plasmid #168200: pCS2-zfKitlgb
Purpose: Express zebrafish Kitlgb, mRNA synthesis
Depositing lab: Petr Bartunek. Depositing organization: Institute of Molecular Genetics of the Czech Academy of Sciences. Publication: Zebrafish Kit ligands cooperate with erythropoietin to promote erythroid cell expansion. Oltova J, Svoboda O, Machonova O, Svatonova P, Traver D, Kolar M, Bartunek P. Blood Adv. 2020 Dec 8;4(23):5915-5924. doi: 10.1182/bloodadvances.2020001700. PubMed 33259600.
Backbone
  Vector backbone: pCS2+
  Backbone size w/o insert (bp): 4095
  Total vector size (bp): 5016
  Vector type: Mammalian Expression ; Vertebrate expression (zebrafish, chicken, xenopus)
Growth in bacteria
  Bacterial resistance: Ampicillin, 100 μg/mL
  Growth temperature: 37°C
  Growth strain: DH5alpha
  Copy number: High Copy
Gene/Insert
  Gene/Insert name: Kitlgb (alt names: Kit ligand b; SCFb; stem cell factor b)
  Species: D. rerio (zebrafish)
  Insert size (bp): 804
  Mutation: I85V, V222I, and D233N- please see depositor comments
  Entrez Gene: kitlgb (a.k.a. kitlb)
  Cloning method: Restriction Enzyme; 5′ cloning site BamHI (not destroyed); 3′ cloning site BamHI (not destroyed)
  Sequencing primers: 5′ SP6; 3′ T7
Terms and licenses: Academic/Nonprofit Terms; Industry Terms: Not Available to Industry
Depositor comments: Please note I85V, V222I, and D233N are a common SNP and does not affect plasmid function.
How to cite: pCS2-zfKitlgb was a gift from Petr Bartunek (Addgene plasmid # 168200 ; http://n2t.net/addgene:168200 ; RRID:Addgene_168200)
